Addgene plasmid #196539: pDEST15-Eps8L2_494-546
Purpose: Expression of GST-Eps8L2_494-546
Depositing lab: Edgar Gomes. Depositing organization: Fundação GIMM- Gulbenkian Institute for Molecular Medicine. Publication: Ctdnep1 and Eps8L2 regulate dorsal actin cables for nuclear positioning during cell migration. Calero-Cuenca FJ, Osorio DS, Carvalho-Marques S, Sridhara SC, Oliveira LM, Jiao Y, Diaz J, Janota CS, Cadot B, Gomes ER. Curr Biol. 2021 Apr 12;31(7):1521-1530.e8. doi: 10.1016/j.cub.2021.01.007. Epub 2021 Feb 9. PubMed 33567288.
Backbone
  Vector backbone: pDEST15
  Vector type: Bacterial Expression
Growth in bacteria
  Bacterial resistance: Ampicillin, 100 μg/mL
  Growth temperature: 37°C
  Growth strain: DH5alpha
  Copy number: High Copy
Gene/Insert
  Gene/Insert name: Eps8L2_494-546
  Species: H. sapiens (human)
  Insert size (bp): 159
  Entrez Gene: EPS8L2 (a.k.a. EPS8R2, MGC3088, FLJ16738, FLJ21935, FLJ22171, MGC126530)
  Promoter: T7 promoter; lac UV5 promoter
  Tag / fusion protein: GST (N terminal on insert)
  Cloning method: Gateway Cloning
Terms and licenses: Academic/Nonprofit Terms; Industry Terms: Not Available to Industry
How to cite: pDEST15-Eps8L2_494-546 was a gift from Edgar Gomes (Addgene plasmid # 196539 ; http://n2t.net/addgene:196539 ; RRID:Addgene_196539)
