[The description below was written by a language model from this plasmid's Addgene catalogue record and pLannotate feature annotations shown in this document.]
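Description:
pDEST15-Eps8L2_494-546 is a bacterial expression plasmid made by Gateway recombination into the pDEST15 destination vector, designed to produce a short fragment of human EPS8L2 (residues 494–546, a 159 bp insert) fused to an N-terminal glutathione S-transferase tag. The 5.5 kb backbone is pBR322-derived: it carries a ColE1/pMB1-type origin together with the bom mobility region and the rop gene, and is selected with ampicillin through the β-lactamase gene under its own promoter. The catalogue lists it as high copy, although rop is normally associated with copy-number restraint. Two fragments of the tetracycline efflux gene and its promoter flank the expression cassette. These are remnants of the interrupted pBR322 tet gene rather than a functional marker.

The expression cassette runs from a T7 promoter and the efficient phage T7 gene 10 ribosome binding site into the Schistosoma japonicum GST coding sequence, followed by attB1, the EPS8L2 fragment, attB2 and a T7 terminator. The attB sites are the scars left by the LR reaction that replaced the destination vector's selection cassette with the insert, placing it in frame behind GST. A short annotated match to a T7 gene 10-derived sequence lies downstream of attB2, just before the terminator. The annotation detects only the T7 promoter. The lac UV5 promoter named in the catalogue entry is not annotated on the plasmid and probably refers to the promoter driving T7 RNA polymerase in DE3-type expression hosts.

The stated purpose is expression of GST-Eps8L2_494-546. Such a fusion can be purified on glutathione resin and used in pull-down or binding assays. The plasmid comes from a study of Ctdnep1 and Eps8L2 in dorsal actin cable regulation and nuclear positioning during cell migration.
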