Features (pLannotate 1.2.2; 17 found; start..end, strand, type, name):
    133..721     +  rep_origin     ori: high-copy-number ColE1/pMB1/pBR322/pUC origin of replication
    907..1046    -  misc_feature   bom: basis of mobility region from pBR322
   1148..1339    -  CDS            rop: Rop protein, which maintains plasmids at low copy number; rop
   1356..1736    +  CDS            YPB1_ECOLX: Protein predicted: Swiss-Prot protein existence level 4. From Escherichia coli.
   1978..2882    -  CDS            TcR (fragment): tetracycline efflux protein; tet; confers resistance to tetracycline
   2904..2922    +  promoter       T7 promoter: promoter for bacteriophage T7 RNA polymerase
   2954..2976    +  RBS            RBS: efficient ribosome binding site from bacteriophage T7 gene 10 (Olins and Rangwala, 1989)
   2984..3637    +  CDS            GST26_SCHJA: Experimental evidence at protein level: Swiss-Prot protein existence level 1. GST isoenzymes appear to play a central role in the parasite detoxification system. Other functions are also suspected including a role in increasing the solubility of haematin in the parasite gut. From Schistosoma japonicum (Blood fluke).
   3671..3695    +  protein_bind   attB1: mutant version of attB; recombination site for the Gateway® BP reaction BP Clonase™
   3701..3877    +  CDS            EPS8L2 (fragment): ES8L2_HUMAN - Also known as EPS8R2. Experimental evidence at protein level: Swiss-Prot protein existence level 1. Stimulates guanine exchange activity of SOS1. May play a role in membrane ruffling and remodeling of the actin cytoskeleton. In the cochlea, is required for stereocilia maintenance in adult hair cells (By similarity). From Homo sapiens (Human).
   3870..3894    -  protein_bind   attB2: mutant version of attB; recombination site for the Gateway® BP reaction BP Clonase™
   3915..3964    +  CDS            SET1 (fragment): solubility-enhancement tag derived from T7 phage gene 10B
   3972..4019    +  terminator     T7 terminator: transcription terminator for bacteriophage T7 RNA polymerase
   4045..4337    -  CDS            TcR (fragment): tetracycline efflux protein; tet; confers resistance to tetracycline
   4385..4413    -  promoter       tet promoter: E. coli promoter for tetracycline efflux protein gene
   4526..4630    +  promoter       AmpR promoter: bla
   4631..5491    +  CDS            AmpR: β-lactamase; bla; confers resistance to ampicillin, carbenicillin, and related antibiotics
>Addgene plasmid #196539 | pDEST15-Eps8L2_494-546 | addgene full sequence | sequence record 385266 | Addgene NGS Result
TTTAAAACTTCATTTTTAATTTAAAAGGATCTAGGTGAAGATCCTTTTTGATAATCTCATGACCAAAATC
CCTTAACGTGAGTTTTCGTTCCACTGAGCGTCAGACCCCGTAGAAAAGATCAAAGGATCTTCTTGAGATC
CTTTTTTTCTGCGCGTAATCTGCTGCTTGCAAACAAAAAAACCACCGCTACCAGCGGTGGTTTGTTTGCC
GGATCAAGAGCTACCAACTCTTTTTCCGAAGGTAACTGGCTTCAGCAGAGCGCAGATACCAAATACTGTC
CTTCTAGTGTAGCCGTAGTTAGGCCACCACTTCAAGAACTCTGTAGCACCGCCTACATACCTCGCTCTGC
TAATCCTGTTACCAGTGGCTGCTGCCAGTGGCGATAAGTCGTGTCTTACCGGGTTGGACTCAAGACGATA
GTTACCGGATAAGGCGCAGCGGTCGGGCTGAACGGGGGGTTCGTGCACACAGCCCAGCTTGGAGCGAACG
ACCTACACCGAACTGAGATACCTACAGCGTGAGCTATGAGAAAGCGCCACGCTTCCCGAAGGGAGAAAGG
CGGACAGGTATCCGGTAAGCGGCAGGGTCGGAACAGGAGAGCGCACGAGGGAGCTTCCAGGGGGAAACGC
CTGGTATCTTTATAGTCCTGTCGGGTTTCGCCACCTCTGACTTGAGCGTCGATTTTTGTGATGCTCGTCA
GGGGGGCGGAGCCTATGGAAAAACGCCAGCAACGCGGCCTTTTTACGGTTCCTGGCCTTTTGCTGGCCTT
TTGCTCACATGTTCTTTCCTGCGTTATCCCCTGATTCTGTGGATAACCGTATTACCGCCTTTGAGTGAGC
TGATACCGCTCGCCGCAGCCGAACGACCGAGCGCAGCGAGTCAGTGAGCGAGGAAGCGGAAGAGCGCCTG
ATGCGGTATTTTCTCCTTACGCATCTGTGCGGTATTTCACACCGCAATGGTGCACTCTCAGTACAATCTG
CTCTGATGCCGCATAGTTAAGCCAGTATACACTCCGCTATCGCTACGTGACTGGGTCATGGCTGCGCCCC
GACACCCGCCAACACCCGCTGACGCGCCCTGACGGGCTTGTCTGCTCCCGGCATCCGCTTACAGACAAGC
TGTGACCGTCTCCGGGAGCTGCATGTGTCAGAGGTTTTCACCGTCATCACCGAAACGCGCGAGGCAGCTG
CGGTAAAGCTCATCAGCGTGGTCGTGAAGCGATTCACAGATGTCTGCCTGTTCATCCGCGTCCAGCTCGT
TGAGTTTCTCCAGAAGCGTTAATGTCTGGCTTCTGATAAAGCGGGCCATGTTAAGGGCGGTTTTTTCCTG
TTTGGTCACTGATGCCTCCGTGTAAGGGGGATTTCTGTTCATGGGGGTAATGATACCGATGAAACGAGAG
AGGATGCTCACGATACGGGTTACTGATGATGAACATGCCCGGTTACTGGAACGTTGTGAGGGTAAACAAC
TGGCGGTATGGATGCGGCGGGACCAGAGAAAAATCACTCAGGGTCAATGCCAGCGCTTCGTTAATACAGA
TGTAGGTGTTCCACAGGGTAGCCAGCAGCATCCTGCGATGCAGATCCGGAACATAATGGTGCAGGGCGCT
GACTTCCGCGTTTCCAGACTTTACGAAACACGGAAACCGAAGACCATTCATGTTGTTGCTCAGGTCGCAG
ACGTTTTGCAGCAGCAGTCGCTTCACGTTCGCTCGCGTATCGGTGATTCATTCTGCTAACCAGTAAGGCA
ACCCCGCCAGCCTAGCCGGGTCCTCAACGACAGGAGCACGATCATGCGCACCCGTGGCCAGGACCCAACG
CTGCCCGAGATGCGCCGCGTGCGGCTGCTGGAGATGGCGGACGCGATGGATATGTTCTGCCAAGGGTTGG
TTTGCGCATTCACAGTTCTCCGCAAGAATTGATTGGCTCCAATTCTTGGAGTGGTGAATCCGTTAGCGAG
GTGCCGCCGGCTTCCATTCAGGTCGAGGTGGCCCGGCTCCATGCACCGCGACGCAACGCGGGGAGGCAGA
CAAGGTATAGGGCGGCGCCTACAATCCATGCCAACCCGTTCCATGTGCTCGCCGAGGCGGCATAAATCGC
CGTGACGATCAGCGGTCCAATGATCGAAGTTAGGCTGGTAAGAGCCGCGAGCGATCCTTGAAGCTGTCCC
TGATGGTCGTCATCTACCTGCCTGGACAGCATGGCCTGCAACGCGGGCATCCCGATGCCGCCGGAAGCGA
GAAGAATCATAATGGGGAAGGCCATCCAGCCTCGCGTCGCGAACGCCAGCAAGACGTAGCCCAGCGCGTC
GGCCGCCATGCCGGCGATAATGGCCTGCTTCTCGCCGAAACGTTTGGTGGCGGGACCAGTGACGAAGGCT
TGAGCGAGGGCGTGCAAGATTCCGAATACCGCAAGCGACAGGCCGATCATCGTCGCGCTCCAGCGAAAGC
GGTCCTCGCCGAAAATGACCCAGAGCGCTGCCGGCACCTGTCCTACGAGTTGCATGATAAAGAAGACAGT
CATAAGTGCGGCGACGATAGTCATGCCCCGCGCCCACCGGAAGGAGCTGACTGGGTTGAAGGCTCTCAAG
GGCATCGGTCGATCGACGCTCTCCCTTATGCGACTCCTGCATTAGGAAGCAGCCCAGTAGTAGGTTGAGG
CCGTTGAGCACCGCCGCCGCAAGGAATGGTGCATGCAAGGAGATGGCGCCCAACAGTCCCCCGGCCACGG
GGCCTGCCACCATACCCACGCCGAAACAAGCGCTCATGAGCCCGAAGTGGCGAGCCCGATCTTCCCCATC
GGTGATGTCGGCGATATAGGCGCCAGCAACCGCACCTGTGGCGCCGGTGATGCCGGCCACGATGCGTCCG
GCGTAGAGGATCGAGATCTCGATCCCGCGAAATTAATACGACTCACTATAGGGAGACCACAACGGTTTCC
CTCTAGAAATAATTTTGTTTAACTTTAAGAAGGAGATATACATATGTCCCCTATACTAGGTTATTGGAAA
ATTAAGGGCCTTGTGCAACCCACTCGACTTCTTTTGGAATATCTTGAAGAAAAATATGAAGAGCATTTGT
ATGAGCGCGATGAAGGTGATAAATGGCGAAACAAAAAGTTTGAATTGGGTTTGGAGTTTCCCAATCTTCC
TTATTATATTGATGGTGATGTTAAATTAACACAGTCTATGGCCATCATACGTTATATAGCTGACAAGCAC
AACATGTTGGGTGGTTGTCCAAAAGAGCGTGCAGAGATTTCAATGCTTGAAGGAGCGGTTTTGGATATTA
GATACGGTGTTTCGAGAATTGCATATAGTAAAGACTTTGAAACTCTCAAAGTTGATTTTCTTAGCAAGCT
ACCTGAAATGCTGAAAATGTTCGAAGATCGTTTATGTCATAAAACATATTTAAATGGTGATCATGTAACC
CATCCTGACTTCATGTTGTATGACGCTCTTGATGTTGTTTTATACATGGACCCAATGTGCCTGGATGCGT
TCCCAAAATTAGTTTGTTTTAAAAAACGTATTGAAGCTATCCCACAAATTGATAAGTACTTGAAATCCAG
CAAGTATATAGCATGGCCTTTGCAGGGCTGGCAAGCCACGTTTGGTGGTGGCGACCATCCTCCAAAATCG
GATCTGGTTCCGCGTCCATGGTCGAATCAAACAAGTTTGTACAAAAAAGCAGGCTCCATGCCAGCCATGG
CCAAATATGTGAAAATTCTCTATGACTTCACAGCCCGAAATGCCAACGAGCTATCGGTGCTCAAGGATGA
GGTCCTAGAGGTGCTGGAGGACGGCCGGCAGTGGTGGAAGCTGCGCAGCCGCAGCGGCCAGGCGGGGTAC
GTGCCCTGCAACATCCTAGACCCAGCTTTCTTGTACAAAGTGGTTTGATTCGACCCGGGATCCGGCTGCT
AACAAAGCCCGAAAGGAAGCTGAGTTGGCTGCTGCCACCGCTGAGCAATAACTAGCATAACCCCTTGGGG
CCTCTAAACGGGTCTTGAGGGGTTTTTTGCTGAAAGGAGGAACTATATCCGGATATCCACAGGACGGGTG
TGGTCGCCATGATCGCGTAGTCGATAGTGGCTCCAAGTAGCGAAGCGAGCAGGACTGGGCGGCGGCCAAA
GCGGTCGGACAGTGCTCCGAGAACGGGTGCGCATAGAAATTGCATCAACGCATATAGCGCTAGCAGCACG
CCATAGTGACTGGCGATGCTGTCGGAATGGACGATATCCCGCAAGAGGCCCGGCAGTACCGGCATAACCA
AGCCTATGCCTACAGCATCCAGGGTGACGGTGCCGAGGATGACGATGAGCGCATTGTTAGATTTCATACA
CGGTGCCTGACTGCGTTAGCAATTTAACTGTGATAAACTACCGCATTAAAGCTTATCGATGATAAGCTGT
CAAACATGAGAATTCTTGAAGACGAAAGGGCCTCGTGATACGCCTATTTTTATAGGTTAATGTCATGATA
ATAATGGTTTCTTAGACGTCAGGTGGCACTTTTCGGGGAAATGTGCGCGGAACCCCTATTTGTTTATTTT
TCTAAATACATTCAAATATGTATCCGCTCATGAGACAATAACCCTGATAAATGCTTCAATAATATTGAAA
AAGGAAGAGTATGAGTATTCAACATTTCCGTGTCGCCCTTATTCCCTTTTTTGCGGCATTTTGCCTTCCT
GTTTTTGCTCACCCAGAAACGCTGGTGAAAGTAAAAGATGCTGAAGATCAGTTGGGTGCACGAGTGGGTT
ACATCGAACTGGATCTCAACAGCGGTAAGATCCTTGAGAGTTTTCGCCCCGAAGAACGTTTTCCAATGAT
GAGCACTTTTAAAGTTCTGCTATGTGGCGCGGTATTATCCCGTGTTGACGCCGGGCAAGAGCAACTCGGT
CGCCGCATACACTATTCTCAGAATGACTTGGTTGAGTACTCACCAGTCACAGAAAAGCATCTTACGGATG
GCATGACAGTAAGAGAATTATGCAGTGCTGCCATAACCATGAGTGATAACACTGCGGCCAACTTACTTCT
GACAACGATCGGAGGACCGAAGGAGCTAACCGCTTTTTTGCACAACATGGGGGATCATGTAACTCGCCTT
GATCGTTGGGAACCGGAGCTGAATGAAGCCATACCAAACGACGAGCGTGACACCACGATGCCTGCAGCAA
TGGCAACAACGTTGCGCAAACTATTAACTGGCGAACTACTTACTCTAGCTTCCCGGCAACAATTAATAGA
CTGGATGGAGGCGGATAAAGTTGCAGGACCACTTCTGCGCTCGGCCCTTCCGGCTGGCTGGTTTATTGCT
GATAAATCTGGAGCCGGTGAGCGTGGGTCTCGCGGTATCATTGCAGCACTGGGGCCAGATGGTAAGCCCT
CCCGTATCGTAGTTATCTACACGACGGGGAGTCAGGCAACTATGGATGAACGAAATAGACAGATCGCTGA
GATAGGTGCCTCACTGATTAAGCATTGGTAACTGTCAGACCAAGTTTACTCATATATACTTTAGATTGA
