>Addgene plasmid #196539 | pDEST15-Eps8L2_494-546 | depositor partial sequence | sequence record 381268 | Eps8L2_494-546
GCCAAATATGTGAAAATTCTCTATGACTTCACAGCCCGAAATGCCAACGAGCTATCGGTGCTCAAGGATG
AGGTCCTAGAGGTGCTGGAGGACGGCCGGCAGTGGTGGAAGCTGCGCAGCCGCAGCGGCCAGGCGGGGTA
CGTGCCCTGCAACATCCTA
